>Addgene plasmid #138811 | pPD719 DsRed-Express2-ZF173 | addgene full sequence | sequence record 322832 | Addgene NGS Result
GACGGATCGGGAGATCTCCCGATCCCCTATGGTGCACTCTCAGTACAATCTGCTCTGATGCCGCATAGTT
AAGCCAGTATCTGCTCCCTGCTTGTGTGTTGGAGGTCGCTGAGTAGTGCGCGAGCAAAATTTAAGCTACA
ACAAGGCAAGGCTTGACCGACAATTGCATGAAGAATCTGCTTAGGGTTAGGCGTTTTGCGCTGCTTCGCG
ATGTACGGGCCAGATATACGCGTTGACATTGATTATTGACTAGTTATTAATAGTAATCAATTACGGGGTC
ATTAGTTCATAGCCCATATATGGAGTTCCGCGTTACATAACTTACGGTAAATGGCCCGCCTGGCTGACCG
CCCAACGACCCCCGCCCATTGACGTCAATAATGACGTATGTTCCCATAGTAACGCCAATAGGGACTTTCC
ATTGACGTCAATGGGTGGAGTATTTACGGTAAACTGCCCACTTGGCAGTACATCAAGTGTATCATATGCC
AAGTACGCCCCCTATTGACGTCAATGACGGTAAATGGCCCGCCTGGCATTATGCCCAGTACATGACCTTA
TGGGACTTTCCTACTTGGCAGTACATCTACGTATTAGTCATCGCTATTACCATGGTGATGCGGTTTTGGC
AGTACATCAATGGGCGTGGATAGCGGTTTGACTCACGGGGATTTCCAAGTCTCCACCCCATTGACGTCAA
TGGGAGTTTGTTTTGGCACCAAAATCAACGGGACTTTCCAAAATGTCGTAACAACTCCGCCCCATTGACG
CAAATGGGCGGTAGGCGTGTACGGTGGGAGGTCTATATAAGCAGAGCTCTCTGGCTAACTAGAGAACCCA
CTGCTTACTGGCTTATCGAAATTAATACGACTCACTATAGGGAGTCCCAAGCTGGCTAGCGCCACCATGG
ATTATAAGGATCACGATGGCGACTACAAGGACCACGATATTGACTACAAAGACGATGACGATAAAATGGC
TCCTAAGAAAAAGCGCAAAGTCGGTATCCATGGCGTTCCCGGATCAGGCTCCGGAAGTGGCTCCATGGAT
AGCACTGAGAACGTCATCAAGCCCTTCATGCGCTTCAAGGTGCACATGGAGGGCTCCGTGAACGGCCACG
AGTTCGAGATCGAGGGCGAGGGCGAGGGCAAGCCCTACGAGGGCACCCAGACCGCCAAGCTCCAGGTGAC
CAAGGGCGGCCCCCTGCCCTTCGCCTGGGACATCCTGTCCCCCCAGTTCCAGTACGGCTCCAAGGTGTAC
GTGAAGCACCCCGCCGACATCCCCGACTACAAGAAGCTGTCCTTCCCCGAGGGCTTCAAGTGGGAGCGCG
TGATGAACTTCGAGGACGGCGGCGTGGTGACCGTGACCCAGGACTCCTCCCTCCAGGACGGCACCTTCAT
CTACCACGTGAAGTTCATCGGCGTGAACTTCCCCTCCGACGGCCCCGTAATGCAGAAGAAAACTCTGGGC
TGGGAGCCCTCCACCGAGCGCCTGTACCCCCGCGACGGCGTGCTGAAGGGCGAGATCCACAAGGCGCTGA
AGCTGAAGGGCGGCGGCCACTACCTGGTGGAGTTCAAGTCAATCTACATGGCCAAGAAGCCCGTGAAGCT
GCCCGGCTACTACTACGTGGACTCCAAGCTGGACATCACCTCCCACAACGAGGACTACACCGTGGTGGAG
CAGTACGAGCGCGCCGAGGCCCGCCACCACCTGTTCCAGTCTGGTTCTGGTTCTGGTTCAGGATCCGGTA
CCGGTGGAGCTAGACCCGGGGAGCGCCCCTTCCAGTGTCGCATTTGCATGCGGAACTTTTCGTCTGCTCA
AGCTTTGGCTAGACATACCCGTACTCATACCGGTGAAAAACCGTTTCAGTGTCGGATCTGTATGCGAAAT
TTCTCCCAACAAACTAATTTGGCTAGACATCTACGTACGCACACCGGCGAGAAGCCATTCCAATGCCGAA
TATGCATGCGCAACTTCAGTGTTGGTTCTAATTTGACTAGACACCTAAAAACCCACCTGAGAGGATCTTA
AGCGGCCGCTCGAGTCTAGAGGGCCCGTTTAAACCCGCTGATCAGCCTCGACTGTGCCTTCTAGTTGCCA
GCCATCTGTTGTTTGCCCCTCCCCCGTGCCTTCCTTGACCCTGGAAGGTGCCACTCCCACTGTCCTTTCC
TAATAAAATGAGGAAATTGCATCGCATTGTCTGAGTAGGTGTCATTCTATTCTGGGGGGTGGGGTGGGGC
AGGACAGCAAGGGGGAGGATTGGGAAGTCAATAGCAGGCATGCTGGGGATGCGGTGGGCTCTATGGCTTC
TGAGGCGGAAAGAACCAGCTGGGGCTCTAGGGGGTATCCCC
[124 nt withheld, positions 2352-2475]
C
[91 nt withheld, positions 2477-2567]
A
[49 nt withheld, positions 2569-2617]
CCTTTGACGTTGGAGTCCACGTTCTTT
[37 nt withheld, positions 2645-2681]
ACCCTATCTCGGTCTATTCTTTTGATTTATAAGGGATTTTGCCGATTTCGGCCTATTGGTTAAAAAATGA
GCTGATTTAACAAAAATTTAACGCGAATTAATTCTGTGGAATGTGTGTCAGTTAGGCTCAATTAGTCAGC
AACCATAGTCCCGCCCCTAACTCCGCCCATCCCGCCCCTAACTCCGCCCAGTTCCGCCCATTCTCCGCCC
CATGGCTGACTAATTTTTTTTATTTATGCAGAGGCCGAGGCCGCCTCTGCCTCTGAGCTATTCCAGAAGT
AGTGAGGAGGCTTTTTTGGAGGCCTAGGCTTTTGCAAAAAGCTCCCGGGAGCTTGTATATCCATTTTCGG
AGGTTGGGCTTCGGAATCGTTTTCCGGGACGCCGGCTGGATGATCCTCCAGCGCGGGGATCTCATGCTGG
AGTTCTTCGCCCACCCCAACTTGTTTATTGCAGCTTATAATGGTTACAAATAAAGCAATAGCATCACAAA
TTTCACAAATAAAGCATTTTTTTCACTGCATTCTAGTTGTGGTTTGTCCAAACTCATCAATGTATCTTAT
CATGTCTGTATACCGTCGACCTCTAGCTAGAGCTTGGCGTAATCATGGTCATAGCTGTTTCCTGTGTGAA
ATTGTTATCCGCTCACAATTCCACACAACATACGAGCCGGAAGCATAAAGTGTAAAGCCTGGGGTGCCTA
ATGAGTGAGCTAACTCACATTAATTGCGTTGCGCTCACTGCCCGCTTTCCAGTCGGGAAACCTGTCGTGC
CAGCTGCATTAATGAATCGGCCAACGCGCGGGGAGAGGCGGTTTGCGTATTGGGCGCTCTTCCGCTTCCT
CGCTCACTGACTCGCTGCGCTCGGTCGTTCGGCTGCGGCGAGCGGTATCAGCTCACTCAAAGGCGGTAAT
ACGGTTATCCACAGAATCAGGGGATAACGCAGGAAAGAACATGTGAGCAAAAGGCCAGCAAAAGGCCAGG
AACCGTAAAAAGGCCGCGTTGCTGGCGTTTTTCCATAGGCTCCGCCCCCCTGACGAGCATCACAAAAATC
GACGCTCAAGTCAGAGGTGGCGAAACCCGACAGGACTATAAAGATACCAGGCGTTTCCCCCTGGAAGCTC
CCTCGTGCGCTCTCCTGTTCCGACCCTGCCGCTTACCGGATACCTGTCCGCCTTTCTCCCTTCGGGAAGC
GTGGCGCTTTCTCATAGCTCACGCTGTAGGTATCTCAGTTCGGTGTAGGTCGTTCGCTCCAAGCTGGGCT
GTGTGCACGAACCCCCCGTTCAGCCCGACCGCTGCGCCTTATCCGGTAACTATCGTCTTGAGTCCAACCC
GGTAAGACACGACTTATCGCCACTGGCAGCAGCCACTGGTAACAGGATTAGCAGAGCGAGGTATGTAGGC
GGTGCTACAGAGTTCTTGAAGTGGTGGCCTAACTACGGCTACACTAGAAGAACAGTATTTGGTATCTGCG
CTCTGCTGAAGCCAGTTACCTTCGGAAAAAGAGTTGGTAGCTCTTGATCCGGCAAACAAACCACCGCTGG
TAGCGGTGGTTTTTTTGTTTGCAAGCAGCAGATTACGCGCAGAAAAAAAGGATCTCAAGAAGATCCTTTG
ATCTTTTCTACGGGGTCTGACGCTCAGTGGAACGAAAACTCACGTTAAGGGATTTTGGTCATGAGATTAT
CAAAAAGGATCTTCACCTAGATCCTTTTAAATTAAAAATGAAGTTTTAAATCAATCTAAAGTATATATGA
GTAAACTTGGTCTGACAGTTACCAATGCTTAATCAGTGAGGCACCTATCTCAGCGATCTGTCTATTTCGT
TCATCCATAGTTGCCTGACTCCCCGTCGTGTAGATAACTACGATACGGGAGGGCTTACCATCTGGCCCCA
GTGCTGCAATGATACCGCGAGATCCACGCTCACCGGCTCCAGATTTATCAGCAATAAACCAGCCAGCCGG
AAGGGCCGAGCGCAGAAGTGGTCCTGCAACTTTATCCGCCTCCATCCAGTCTATTAATTGTTGCCGGGAA
GCTAGAGTAAGTAGTTCGCCAGTTAATAGTTTGCGCAACGTTGTTGCCATTGCTACAGGCATCGTGGTGT
CACGCTCGTCGTTTGGTATGGCTTCATTCAGCTCCGGTTCCCAACGATCAAGGCGAGTTACATGATCCCC
CATGTTGTGCAAAAAAGCGGTTAGCTCCTTCGGTCCTCCGATCGTTGTCAGAAGTAAGTTGGCCGCAGTG
TTATCACTCATGGTTATGGCAGCACTGCATAATTCTCTTACTGTCATGCCATCCGTAAGATGCTTTTCTG
TGACTGGTGAGTACTCAACCAAGTCATTCTGAGAATAGTGTATGCGGCGACCGAGTTGCTCTTGCCCGGC
GTCAATACGGGATAATACCGCGCCACATAGCAGAACTTTAAAAGTGCTCATCATTGGAAAACGTTCTTCG
GGGCGAAAACTCTCAAGGATCTTACCGCTGTTGAGATCCAGTTCGATGTAACCCACTCGTGCACCCAACT
GATCTTCAGCATCTTTTACTTTCACCAGCGTTTCTGGGTGAGCAAAAACAGGAAGGCAAAATGCCGCAAA
AAAGGGAATAAGGGCGACACGGAAATGTTGAATACTCATACTCTTCCTTTTTCAATATTATTGAAGCATT
TATCAGGGTTATTGTCTCATGAGCGGATACATATTTGAATGTATTTAGAAAAATAAACAAATAGGGGTTC
CGCGCACATTTCCCCGAAAAGTGCCACCTGACGTC
Features (pLannotate 1.2.2; 21 found; start..end, strand, type, name):
     28..80      -  misc_feature   bom (fragment): basis of mobility region from pBR322
    235..614     +  enhancer       CMV enhancer: human cytomegalovirus immediate early enhancer
    615..818     +  promoter       CMV promoter: human cytomegalovirus (CMV) immediate early promoter
    814..847     +  LTR            5' LTR (truncated) (fragment): truncated 5' long terminal repeat (LTR) from HIV-1
    863..881     +  promoter       T7 promoter: promoter for bacteriophage T7 RNA polymerase
    952..975     +  CDS            3xFLAG (fragment): three tandem FLAG® epitope tags
   1045..1719    +  CDS            DsRed-Express2: DsRed-Express2 is a basic (constitutively fluorescent) orange fluorescent protein published in 2008, derived from Discosoma sp.. It is reported to be a rapidly-maturing protein.
   2082..2193    +  polyA_signal   bGH poly(A) signal: bovine growth hormone polyadenylation signal
   2310..2331    +  promoter       SV40 promoter (fragment): SV40 enhancer and early promoter
   2352..2780    +  rep_origin     f1 ori (sequence partly withheld): f1 bacteriophage origin of replication; arrow indicates direction of (+) strand synthesis
   2785..2807    +  promoter       SV40 promoter (fragment): SV40 enhancer and early promoter
   2808..2999    +  promoter       SV40 promoter: SV40 early promoter
   3026..3124    +  CDS            ble (fragment): BLE_KLEPN - Experimental evidence at protein level: Swiss-Prot protein existence level 1. Binding protein with a strong affinity to the bleomycin family of antibiotics. Binds to CL990; an antimitotic-antibiotic compound. From Klebsiella pneumoniae.
   3119..3240    +  polyA_signal   SV40 poly(A) signal: SV40 polyadenylation signal
   3313..3329    -  protein_bind   lac operator: The lac repressor binds to the lac operator to inhibit transcription in E. coli. This inhibition can be relieved by adding lactose or isopropyl-β-D-thiogalactopyranoside (IPTG). lac repressor encoded by lacI
   3337..3367    -  promoter       lac promoter: promoter for the E. coli lac operon
   3382..3403    -  protein_bind   CAP binding site: CAP binding activates transcription in the presence of cAMP. E. coli catabolite activator protein
   3416..3508    -  CDS            lacI (fragment): lac repressor; lacI; The lac repressor binds to the lac operator to inhibit transcription in E. coli. This inhibition can be relieved by adding lactose or isopropyl-β-D-thiogalactopyranoside (IPTG).
   3691..4279    -  rep_origin     ori: high-copy-number ColE1/pMB1/pBR322/pUC origin of replication
   4450..5310    -  CDS            AmpR: β-lactamase; bla; confers resistance to ampicillin, carbenicillin, and related antibiotics
   5311..5415    -  promoter       AmpR promoter: bla
