[The description below was written by a language model from this plasmid's Addgene catalogue record and pLannotate feature annotations shown in this document.]
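Description:
pPD719 DsRed-Express2-ZF173 is a mammalian expression plasmid of about 5.4 kb, built on a pcDNA-derived Golden Gate backbone (pPD005) and intended for synthetic biology work. It is propagated in E. coli at high copy from a ColE1/pUC-type origin and selected with ampicillin through the β-lactamase gene and its native promoter. An f1 phage origin is also present. The backbone carries an SV40 early promoter and SV40 polyadenylation signal, but only a short fragment of a bleomycin-family resistance gene is annotated between them. A functional mammalian selection marker therefore does not appear to be retained, and the plasmid seems best suited to transient transfection. Small annotated remnants (lac promoter/operator, lacI fragment, bom fragment, a short HIV-1 LTR-like match just after the CMV promoter) are likely backbone residue rather than functional parts.

The payload is a synthetic fusion protein cloned between NheI and NotI sites. It is driven constitutively by the human CMV immediate-early enhancer and promoter and terminated by the bovine growth hormone polyadenylation signal. A T7 promoter sits upstream of the coding region. The open reading frame begins with an N-terminal 3xFLAG epitope tag for immunodetection, followed by DsRed-Express2, a rapidly maturing fluorescent protein derived from Discosoma. The feature table leaves the stretch between the end of DsRed-Express2 and the poly(A) signal unannotated, and this is presumably where ZF173 lies. The name suggests a zinc-finger domain, though the record does not describe its nature or its DNA target. The stated purpose is constitutive expression of the fusion. The record does not specify how the fusion is used beyond this.
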