Addgene plasmid #138811: pPD719 DsRed-Express2-ZF173
Purpose: Constitutive expression of DsRed-Express2-ZF173 under the CMV promoter.
Depositing lab: Joshua Leonard. Depositing organization: Northwestern University.
Backbone
  Vector backbone: pPD005 pcDNA Golden Gate
  Vector type: Mammalian Expression, Synthetic Biology
Growth in bacteria
  Bacterial resistance: Ampicillin, 100 μg/mL
  Growth temperature: 37°C
  Growth strain: DH5alpha
  Copy number: High Copy
Gene/Insert
  Gene/Insert name: DsRed-Express2-ZF173
  Species: Synthetic
  Promoter: CMV
  Tag / fusion protein: 3xFlag (N terminal on insert)
  Cloning method: Restriction Enzyme; 5′ cloning site NheI (not destroyed); 3′ cloning site NotI (not destroyed)
  Sequencing primers: 5′ CGCAAATGGGCGGTAGGCGTG; 3′ TAGAAGGCACAGTCGAGG
Terms and licenses: Academic/Nonprofit Terms; Industry Terms: Not Available to Industry
Depositor comments: Leonard Lab plasmid reference number: L1347
How to cite: pPD719 DsRed-Express2-ZF173 was a gift from Joshua Leonard (Addgene plasmid # 138811 ; http://n2t.net/addgene:138811 ; RRID:Addgene_138811)
