>Addgene plasmid #138811 | pPD719 DsRed-Express2-ZF173 | depositor partial sequence | sequence record 268289 | dsRedExpress2-ZF173 gene
ATGGATTATAAGGATCACGATGGCGACTACAAGGACCACGATATTGACTACAAAGACGATGACGATAAAA
TGGCTCCTAAGAAAAAGCGCAAAGTCGGTATCCATGGCGTTCCCGGATCAGGCTCCGGAAGTGGCTCCAT
GGATAGCACTGAGAACGTCATCAAGCCCTTCATGCGCTTCAAGGTGCACATGGAGGGCTCCGTGAACGGC
CACGAGTTCGAGATCGAGGGCGAGGGCGAGGGCAAGCCCTACGAGGGCACCCAGACCGCCAAGCTCCAGG
TGACCAAGGGCGGCCCCCTGCCCTTCGCCTGGGACATCCTGTCCCCCCAGTTCCAGTACGGCTCCAAGGT
GTACGTGAAGCACCCCGCCGACATCCCCGACTACAAGAAGCTGTCCTTCCCCGAGGGCTTCAAGTGGGAG
CGCGTGATGAACTTCGAGGACGGCGGCGTGGTGACCGTGACCCAGGACTCCTCCCTCCAGGACGGCACCT
TCATCTACCACGTGAAGTTCATCGGCGTGAACTTCCCCTCCGACGGCCCCGTAATGCAGAAGAAAACTCT
GGGCTGGGAGCCCTCCACCGAGCGCCTGTACCCCCGCGACGGCGTGCTGAAGGGCGAGATCCACAAGGCG
CTGAAGCTGAAGGGCGGCGGCCACTACCTGGTGGAGTTCAAGTCAATCTACATGGCCAAGAAGCCCGTGA
AGCTGCCCGGCTACTACTACGTGGACTCCAAGCTGGACATCACCTCCCACAACGAGGACTACACCGTGGT
GGAGCAGTACGAGCGCGCCGAGGCCCGCCACCACCTGTTCCAGTCTGGTTCTGGTTCTGGTTCAGGATCC
GGTACCGGTGGAGCTAGACCCGGGGAGCGCCCCTTCCAGTGTCGCATTTGCATGCGGAACTTTTCGTCTG
CTCAAGCTTTGGCTAGACATACCCGTACTCATACCGGTGAAAAACCGTTTCAGTGTCGGATCTGTATGCG
AAATTTCTCCCAACAAACTAATTTGGCTAGACATCTACGTACGCACACCGGCGAGAAGCCATTCCAATGC
CGAATATGCATGCGCAACTTCAGTGTTGGTTCTAATTTGACTAGACACCTAAAAACCCACCTGAGAGGAT
CTTAA
